Addgene plasmid #203309: PlayBack-Ef1a-Nde1
Purpose: (Empty Backbone) For expression of eukaryotic genes of interest with Ef1a promoter with NdeI as a PlayBack Restriction Enzyme
Depositing lab: Aleksandar Necakov. Depositing organization: Brock University. Publication: PlayBack cloning: simple, reversible, cost-effective cloning for the combinatorial assembly of complex expression constructs. Foran G, Hallam RD, Megaly M, Turgambayeva A, Necakov A. Biotechniques. 2023 Oct;75(4):168-178. doi: 10.2144/btn-2023-0042. Epub 2023 Oct 10. PubMed 37815818.
Backbone
  Vector backbone: PlayBack Vector
  Vector type: Mammalian Expression
Growth in bacteria
  Bacterial resistance: Ampicillin, 100 μg/mL
  Growth temperature: 37°C
  Growth strain: DH5alpha
  Copy number: High Copy
Gene/Insert
  Gene/Insert name: None
Terms and licenses: Academic/Nonprofit Terms; Industry Terms: Not Available to Industry
How to cite: PlayBack-Ef1a-Nde1 was a gift from Aleksandar Necakov (Addgene plasmid # 203309 ; http://n2t.net/addgene:203309 ; RRID:Addgene_203309)
