[The description below was written by a language model from this plasmid's Addgene catalogue record and pLannotate feature annotations shown in this document.]
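Description:
PlayBack-Ef1a-Nde1 is a compact (about 3.4 kb) empty mammalian expression backbone from the PlayBack cloning system, a method described as simple, reversible and cost-effective for the combinatorial assembly of complex expression constructs. It carries no insert. It is propagated in E. coli from a high-copy ColE1/pUC-type origin of replication and selected with ampicillin through a β-lactamase (AmpR) gene driven by its native bla promoter. No mammalian selection marker, reporter or epitope tag appears in the annotated features, so the vector seems suited mainly to transient expression unless such elements are added with the cloned cassette.

The expression unit lies on the strand opposite to the origin and AmpR gene. It consists of the human EF-1α promoter, a strong constitutive promoter active in a broad range of mammalian cell types, followed by the bovine growth hormone polyadenylation signal for transcript termination and 3′ end processing. Only a short stretch of roughly 50 bp separates the two elements, and this is presumably where a gene of interest is inserted, although the cloning sites themselves are not annotated. The record designates NdeI as the "PlayBack restriction enzyme" for this version of the vector, but it does not explain in detail how that site functions in the reversible assembly scheme. The construct is intended as a recipient vector into which users clone eukaryotic coding sequences for EF-1α-driven expression.
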