Features (pLannotate 1.2.2; 5 found; start..end, strand, type, name):
      1..589     +  rep_origin     ori: high-copy-number ColE1/pMB1/pBR322/pUC origin of replication
    778..1002    -  polyA_signal   bGH poly(A) signal: bovine growth hormone polyadenylation signal
   1056..2234    -  promoter       EF-1α promoter: strong constitutive promoter for human elongation factor EF-1α
   2287..2391    +  promoter       AmpR promoter: bla
   2392..3252    +  CDS            AmpR: β-lactamase; bla; confers resistance to ampicillin, carbenicillin, and related antibiotics
>Addgene plasmid #203309 | PlayBack-Ef1a-Nde1 | addgene full sequence | sequence record 397581 | Addgene NGS Result
TTGAGATCCTTTTTTTCTGCGCGTAATCTGCTGCTTGCAAACAAAAAAACCACCGCTACCAGCGGTGGTT
TGTTTGCCGGATCAAGAGCTACCAACTCTTTTTCCGAAGGTAACTGGCTTCAGCAGAGCGCAGATACCAA
ATACTGTTCTTCTAGTGTAGCCGTAGTTAGGCCACCACTTCAAGAACTCTGTAGCACCGCCTACATACCT
CGCTCTGCTAATCCTGTTACCAGTGGCTGCTGCCAGTGGCGATAAGTCGTGTCTTACCGGGTTGGACTCA
AGACGATAGTTACCGGATAAGGCGCAGCGGTCGGGCTGAACGGGGGGTTCGTGCACACAGCCCAGCTTGG
AGCGAACGACCTACACCGAACTGAGATACCTACAGCGTGAGCTATGAGAAAGCGCCACGCTTCCCGAAGG
GAGAAAGGCGGACAGGTATCCGGTAAGCGGCAGGGTCGGAACAGGAGAGCGCACGAGGGAGCTTCCAGGG
GGAAACGCCTGGTATCTTTATAGTCCTGTCGGGTTTCGCCACCTCTGACTTGAGCGTCGATTTTTGTGAT
GCTCGTCAGGGGGGCGGAGCCTATGGAAAAACGCCAGCAACGCGGCCTTTTTACGGTTCCTGGCCTTTTG
CTGGCCTTTTGCTCACATGTTCTTTCCTGCGTTATCCCCTGATTCTGTATATAACCGTATTACCGCCTTT
GAGTGAGCTGATACCGCTCGCCGCAGCCGAACGACCGAGCGCAGCGAGTCAGTGAGCCATGGTCGACCAC
ATATGGACCATAGAGCCCACCGCATCCCCAGCATGCCTGCTATTGTCTTCCCAATCCTCCCCCTTGCTGT
CCTGCCCCACCCCACCCCCCAGAATAGAATGACACCTACTCAGACAATGCGATGCAATTTCCTCATTTTA
TTAGGAAAGGACAGTGGGAGTGGCACCTTCCAGGGTCAAGGAAGGCACGGGGGAGGGGCAAACAACAGAT
GGCTGGCAACTAGAAGGCACAGTCATTCATTCACAAGCTTAGTCAATCAATCTAGACTGAGATCCCTAGC
ATTCCTCACGACACCTGAAATGGAAGAAAAAAACTTTGAACCACTGTCTGAGGCTTGAGAATGAACCAAG
ATCCAAACTCAAAAAGGGCAAATTCCAAGGAGAATTACATCAAGTGCCAAGCTGGCCTAACTTCAGTCTC
CACCCACTCAGTGTGGGGAAACTCCATCGCATAAAACCCCTCCCCCCAACCTAAAGACGACGTACTCCAA
AAGCTCCAGAACTAATCGAGGTGCCTGGACGGCGCCCGGTACTCCGTGGAGTCACATGAAGCGACGGCTG
AGGACGGAAAGGCCCTTTTCCTTTGTGTGGGTGACTCACCCGCCCGCTCTCCCGAGCGCCGCGTCCTCCA
TTTTGAGCTCCCTGCAGCAGGGCCGGGAAGCGGCCATCTTTCCGCTCACGCAACTGGTGCCGACCGGGCC
AGCCTTGCCGCCCAGGGCGGGGCGATACACGGCGGCGCGAGGCCAGGCACCAGAGCAGGCCGGCCAGCTT
GAGACTACCCCCGTCCGATTCTCGGTGGCCGCGCTCGCAGGCCCCGCCTCGCCGAACATGTGCGCTGGGA
CGCACGGGCCCCGTCGCCGCCCGCGGCCCCAAAAACCGAAATACCAGTGTGCAGATCTTGGCCCGCATTT
ACAAGACTATCTTGCCAGAAAAAAAGCGTCGCAGCAGGTCATCAAAAATTTTAAATGGCTAGAGACTTAT
CGAAAGCAGCGAGACAGGCGCGAAGGTGCCACCAGATTCGCACGCGGCGGCCCCAGCGCCCAGGCCAGGC
CTCAACTCAAGCACGAGGCGAAGGGGCTCCTTAAGCGCAAGGCCTCGAACTCTCCCACCCACTTCCAACC
CGAAGCTCGGGATCAAGAATCACGTACTGCAGCCAGGTGGAAGTAATTCAAGGCACGCAAGGGCCATAAC
CCGTAAAGAGGCCAGGCCCGCGGGAACCACACACGGCACTTACCTGTGTTCTGGCGGCAAACCCGTTGCG
AAAAAGAACGTTCACGGCGACTACTGCACTTATATACGGTTCTCCCCCACCCTCGGGAAAAAGGCGGAGC
CAGTACACGACATCACTTTCCCAGTTTACCCCGCGCCACCTTCTCTAGGCACCGGTTCAATTGCCGACCC
CTCCCCCCAACTTCTCGGGGACTGTGGGCGATGTGCGCTCTGCCCACTGACGGGCACCGGAGCCAATTCC
CCATATGATAATATATCTCGAGTTACGCGTAATTCGGGGAAATGTGCGCGGAACCCCTATTTGTTTATTT
TTCTAAATACATTCAAATATGTATCCGCTCATGAGACAATAACCCTGATAAATGCTTCAATAATATTGAA
AAAGGAAGAGTATGAGTATTCAACATTTCCGTGTCGCCCTTATTCCCTTTTTTGCGGCATTTTGCCTTCC
TGTTTTTGCTCACCCAGAAACGCTGGTGAAAGTAAAAGATGCTGAAGATCAGTTGGGTGCACGAGTGGGT
TACATCGAACTGGATCTCAACAGCGGTAAGATCCTTGAGAGTTTTCGCCCCGAAGAACGTTTTCCAATGA
TGAGCACTTTTAAAGTTCTGCTATGTGGCGCGGTATTATCCCGTATTGACGCCGGGCAAGAGCAACTCGG
TCGCCGCATACACTATTCTCAGAATGACTTGGTTGAGTACTCACCAGTCACAGAAAAGCATCTTACGGAT
GGCATGACAGTAAGAGAATTATGCAGTGCTGCCATAACCATGAGTGATAACACTGCGGCCAACTTACTTC
TGACAACGATCGGAGGACCGAAGGAGCTAACCGCTTTTTTGCACAACATGGGGGATCATGTAACTCGCCT
TGATCGTTGGGAACCGGAGCTGAATGAAGCCATACCAAACGACGAGCGTGACACCACGATGCCTGTAGCA
ATGGCAACAACGTTGCGCAAACTATTAACTGGCGAACTACTTACTCTAGCTTCCCGGCAACAATTAATAG
ACTGGATGGAGGCGGATAAAGTTGCAGGACCACTTCTGCGCTCGGCCCTTCCGGCTGGCTGGTTTATTGC
TGATAAATCTGGAGCCGGTGAGCGTGGGTCTCGCGGTATCATTGCAGCACTGGGGCCAGATGGTAAGCCC
TCCCGTATCGTAGTTATCTACACGACGGGGAGTCAGGCAACTATGGATGAACGAAATAGACAGATCGCTG
AGATAGGTGCCTCACTGATTAAGCATTGGTAACTGTCAGACCAAGTTTACTCATATATACTTTAGATTGA
TTTAAAACTTCATTTTTAATTTAAAAGGATCTAGGTGAAGATCCTTTTTGATAATCTCATGACCAAAATC
CCTTAACGTGAGTTTTCGTTCCACTGAGCGTCAGACCCCGTAGAAAAGATCAAAGGATCTTC
